>Addgene plasmid #132344 | PV384 | depositor full sequence | sequence record 254132 | PV384 sequence 4438 bps
TGGCGAAAGGGGGATGTGCTGCAAGGCGATTAAGTTGGGTAACGCCAGGGTTTTCCCAGTCACGACGTTG
TAAAACGACGGCCAGTGAATTGTAATACGACTCACTATAGGGCGAATTGGGTACCGGGCCCCCCCTCGAG
GTCGACGGTATCGATAAGCTTTGAGAGTACAATGATGAACCTAGATTAATCAATGCCAAAGTCTGAAAAA
TGCACCCTCAGTCTATGATCCAGAAAATCAAGATTGCTTGAGGCCCTGTTCGGTTGTTCCGGATTAGAGC
CCCGGATTAATTCCTAGCCGGATTACTTCTCTAATTTATATAGATTTTGATGAGCTGGAATGAATCCTGG
CTTATTCCGGTACAACCGAACAGGCCCTGAAGGATACCAGTAATCGCTGAGCTAAATTGGCATGCTGTCA
GAGTGTCAGTATTGCAGCAAGGTAGTGAGATAACCGGCATCATGGTGCCAGTTTGATGGCACCATTAGGG
TTAGAGATGGTGGCCATGGGCGCATGTCCTGGCCAACTTTGTATGATATATGGCAGGGTGAATAGGAAAG
TAAAATTGTATTGTAAAAAGGGATTTCTTCTGTTTGTTAGCGCATGTACAAGGAATGCAAGTTTTGAGCG
AGGGGGCATCAAAGATCTGGCTGTGTTTCCAGCTGTTTTTGTTAGCCCCATCGAATCCTTGACATAATGA
TCCCGCTTAAATAAGCAACCTCGCTTGTATAGTTCCTTGTGCTCTAACACACGATGATGATAAGTCGTAA
AATAGTGGTGTCCAAAGAATTTCCAGGCCCAGTTGTAAAAGCTAAAATGCTATTCGAATTTCTACTAGCA
GTAAGTCGTGTTTAGAAATTATTTTTTTATATACCTTTTTTCCTTCTATGTACAGTAGGACACAGTGTCA
GCGCCGCGTTGACGGAGAATATTTGCAAAAAAGTAAAAGAGAAAGTCATAGCGGCGTATGTGCCAAAAAC
TTCGTCACAGAGAGGGCCATAAGAAACATGGCCCACGGCCCAATACGAAGCACCGCGACGAAGCCCAAAC
AGCAGTCCGTAGGTGGAGCAAAGCGCTGGGTAATACGCAAACGTTTTGTCCCACCTTGACTAATCACAAG
AGTGGAGCGTACCTTATAAACCGAGCCGCAAGCACCGAATTGAGGACAGAAAGAAAATCGTTTTAGAGCT
AGAAATAGCAAGTTAAAATAAGGCTAGTCCGTTATCAACTTGAAAAAGTGGCACCGAGTCGGTGCTTTTT
TTTTGCGGCCGCGAATTCCTGCAGGGCCCTCTTGTCGGACCAGTTGCCCACCACGTTGGTGAGCTCGGTG
AGGCCCTTCATTGAGAGGAAGGAGGTCATGAGGTGCCTACCGATGTGGGACTTGGGGCCGTTCTTGATGG
CGAAGATGGAGTAGGGGGCGTTCTTCTTGAGGGCCTTGTTGTAGGACCTCACGAGGTTGTCCTTGAGGAG
CTGGTACTCCTGCTTGTTGGAGGAGGAGTTGCCGGTCCTGTTCACCCTCTTGAGCACGGGCTCTGAGTTC
CTGAGGAACTCGTCGAGGTACACGAGGGGGTCGATCCTGCCGCGAGCGGAGAAGAAGTAGATGTGCCTGG
ACACGGAGGTCTTGGTCTCGGTCACGAGGCACTGGATGATCACGCCGAGGTACTTGTTCTGACTAGTTCT
AGAGCGGCCGCCACCGCGGTGGAGCTCCAGCTTTTGTTCCCTTTAGTGAGGGTTAATTTCGAGCTTGGCG
TAATCATGGTCATAGCTGTTTCCTGTGTGAAATTGTTATCCGCTCACAATTCCACACAACATACGAGCCG
GAAGCATAAAGTGTAAAGCCTGGGGTGCCTAATGAGTGAGCTAACTCACATTAATTGCGTTGCGCTCACT
GCCCGCTTTCCAGTCGGGAAACCTGTCGTGCCAGCTGCATTAATGAATCGGCCAACGCGCGGGGAGAGGC
GGTTTGCGTATTGGGCGCTCTTCCGCTTCCTCGCTCACTGACTCGCTGCGCTCGGTCGTTCGGCTGCGGC
GAGCGGTATCAGCTCACTCAAAGGCGGTAATACGGTTATCCACAGAATCAGGGGATAACGCAGGAAAGAA
CATGTGAGCAAAAGGCCAGCAAAAGGCCAGGAACCGTAAAAAGGCCGCGTTGCTGGCGTTTTTCCATAGG
CTCCGCCCCCCTGACGAGCATCACAAAAATCGACGCTCAAGTCAGAGGTGGCGAAACCCGACAGGACTAT
AAAGATACCAGGCGTTTCCCCCTGGAAGCTCCCTCGTGCGCTCTCCTGTTCCGACCCTGCCGCTTACCGG
ATACCTGTCCGCCTTTCTCCCTTCGGGAAGCGTGGCGCTTTCTCATAGCTCACGCTGTAGGTATCTCAGT
TCGGTGTAGGTCGTTCGCTCCAAGCTGGGCTGTGTGCACGAACCCCCCGTTCAGCCCGACCGCTGCGCCT
TATCCGGTAACTATCGTCTTGAGTCCAACCCGGTAAGACACGACTTATCGCCACTGGCAGCAGCCACTGG
TAACAGGATTAGCAGAGCGAGGTATGTAGGCGGTGCTACAGAGTTCTTGAAGTGGTGGCCTAACTACGGC
TACACTAGAAGGACAGTATTTGGTATCTGCGCTCTGCTGAAGCCAGTTACCTTCGGAAAAAGAGTTGGTA
GCTCTTGATCCGGCAAACAAACCACCGCTGGTAGCGGTGGTTTTTTTGTTTGCAAGCAGCAGATTACGCG
CAGAAAAAAAGGATCTCAAGAAGATCCTTTGATCTTTTCTACGGGGTCTGACGCTCAGTGGAACGAAAAC
TCACGTTAAGGGATTTTGGTCATGAGATTATCAAAAAGGATCTTCACCTAGATCCTTTTAAATTAAAAAT
GAAGTTTTAAATCAATCTAAAGTATATATGAGTAAACTTGGTCTGACAGTTACCAATGCTTAATCAGTGA
GGCACCTATCTCAGCGATCTGTCTATTTCGTTCATCCATAGTTGCCTGACTCCCCGTCGTGTAGATAACT
ACGATACGGGAGGGCTTACCATCTGGCCCCAGTGCTGCAATGATACCGCGAGACCCACGCTCACCGGCTC
CAGATTTATCAGCAATAAACCAGCCAGCCGGAAGGGCCGAGCGCAGAAGTGGTCCTGCAACTTTATCCGC
CTCCATCCAGTCTATTAATTGTTGCCGGGAAGCTAGAGTAAGTAGTTCGCCAGTTAATAGTTTGCGCAAC
GTTGTTGCCATTGCTACAGGCATCGTGGTGTCACGCTCGTCGTTTGGTATGGCTTCATTCAGCTCCGGTT
CCCAACGATCAAGGCGAGTTACATGATCCCCCATGTTGTGCAAAAAAGCGGTTAGCTCCTTCGGTCCTCC
GATCGTTGTCAGAAGTAAGTTGGCCGCAGTGTTATCACTCATGGTTATGGCAGCACTGCATAATTCTCTT
ACTGTCATGCCATCCGTAAGATGCTTTTCTGTGACTGGTGAGTACTCAACCAAGTCATTCTGAGAATAGT
GTATGCGGCGACCGAGTTGCTCTTGCCCGGCGTCAATACGGGATAATACCGCGCCACATAGCAGAACTTT
AAAAGTGCTCATCATTGGAAAACGTTCTTCGGGGCGAAAACTCTCAAGGATCTTACCGCTGTTGAGATCC
AGTTCGATGTAACCCACTCGTGCACCCAACTGATCTTCAGCATCTTTTACTTTCACCAGCGTTTCTGGGT
GAGCAAAAACAGGAAGGCAAAATGCCGCAAAAAAGGGAATAAGGGCGACACGGAAATGTTGAATACTCAT
ACTCTTCCTTTTTCAATATTATTGAAGCATTTATCAGGGTTATTGTCTCATGAGCGGATACATATTTGAA
TGTATTTAGAAAAATAAACAAATAGGGGTTCCGCGCACATTTCCCCGAAAAGTGCCACCTAAATTGTAAG
CGTTAATATTTTGTTAAAATTCGCGTTAAATTTTTGTTAAATCAGCTCATTTTTTAACCAATAGGCCGAA
ATCGGCAAAATCCCTTATAAATCAAAAGAATAGACCGAGATAGGGT
[37 nt withheld, positions 4037-4073]
AAAGAACGTGGACTCCAACGTCAAAGG
[49 nt withheld, positions 4101-4149]
T
[91 nt withheld, positions 4151-4241]
G
[124 nt withheld, positions 4243-4366]
CCCATTCGCCATTCAGGCTGCGCAACTGTTGGGAAGGGCGATCGGTGCGGGCCTCTTCGCTATTACGCCA
GC
Features (pLannotate 1.2.2; 15 found; start..end, strand, type, name):
     93..111     +  promoter       T7 promoter: promoter for bacteriophage T7 RNA polymerase
    120..161     -  misc_feature   MCS (fragment): pBluescript multiple cloning site
   1180..1255    +  misc_RNA       gRNA scaffold: guide RNA scaffold for the Streptococcus pyogenes CRISPR/Cas9 system
   1285..1671    -  CDS            FLP1 (fragment): FLP_YEAST - Experimental evidence at protein level: Swiss-Prot protein existence level 1. Part of the plasmid amplification system, which corrects any decrease in copy number caused by a rare missegregation event. Catalyzes the recombination between the large inverted repetitions of the 2-micron plasmid during plasmid replication. This recombination event changes the direction of one of the two replication forks in the bidirectionally replicating molecule, effectively resulting in multiple rounds of replication from a single initiation event. Binds specifically to the FLP recognition target (F
   1672..1707    -  misc_feature   MCS (fragment): pBluescript multiple cloning site
   1720..1738    -  promoter       T3 promoter: promoter for bacteriophage T3 RNA polymerase
   1783..1799    -  protein_bind   lac operator: The lac repressor binds to the lac operator to inhibit transcription in E. coli. This inhibition can be relieved by adding lactose or isopropyl-β-D-thiogalactopyranoside (IPTG). lac repressor encoded by lacI
   1807..1837    -  promoter       lac promoter: promoter for the E. coli lac operon
   1852..1873    -  protein_bind   CAP binding site: CAP binding activates transcription in the presence of cAMP. E. coli catabolite activator protein
   1886..1978    -  CDS            lacI (fragment): lac repressor; lacI; The lac repressor binds to the lac operator to inhibit transcription in E. coli. This inhibition can be relieved by adding lactose or isopropyl-β-D-thiogalactopyranoside (IPTG).
   2161..2749    -  rep_origin     ori: high-copy-number ColE1/pMB1/pBR322/pUC origin of replication
   2920..3780    -  CDS            AmpR: β-lactamase; bla; confers resistance to ampicillin, carbenicillin, and related antibiotics
   3781..3885    -  promoter       AmpR promoter: bla
   3938..4366    -  rep_origin     f1 ori (sequence partly withheld): f1 bacteriophage origin of replication; arrow indicates direction of (+) strand synthesis
   4371..90      -  CDS            lacZα (fragment) (across the origin): LacZα fragment of β-galactosidase; lacZ fragment
