>Addgene plasmid #132344 | PV384 | addgene full sequence | sequence record 257165 | Addgene NGS Result
TAGGCACCCCAGGCTTTACACTTTATGCTTCCGGCTCGTATGTTGTGTGGAATTGTGAGCGGATAACAAT
TTCACACAGGAAACAGCTATGACCATGATTACGCCAAGCTCGAAATTAACCCTCACTAAAGGGAACAAAA
GCTGGAGCTCCACCGCGGTGGCGGCCGCTCTAGAACTAGTCAGAACAAGTACCTCGGCGTGATCATCCAG
TGCCTCGTGACCGAGACCAAGACCTCCGTGTCCAGGCACATCTACTTCTTCTCCGCTCGCGGCAGGATCG
ACCCCCTCGTGTACCTCGACGAGTTCCTCAGGAACTCAGAGCCCGTGCTCAAGAGGGTGAACAGGACCGG
CAACTCCTCCTCCAACAAGCAGGAGTACCAGCTCCTCAAGGACAACCTCGTGAGGTCCTACAACAAGGCC
CTCAAGAAGAACGCCCCCTACTCCATCTTCGCCATCAAGAACGGCCCCAAGTCCCACATCGGTAGGCACC
TCATGACCTCCTTCCTCTCAATGAAGGGCCTCACCGAGCTCACCAACGTGGTGGGCAACTGGTCCGACAA
GAGGGCCCTGCAGGAATTCGCGGCCGCAAAAAAAAAGCACCGACTCGGTGCCACTTTTTCAAGTTGATAA
CGGACTAGCCTTATTTTAACTTGCTATTTCTAGCTCTAAAACGATTTTCTTTCTGTCCTCAATTCGGTGC
TTGCGGCTCGGTTTATAAGGTACGCTCCACTCTTGTGATTAGTCAAGGTGGGACAAAACGTTTGCGTATT
ACCCAGCGCTTTGCTCCACCTACGGACTGCTGTTTGGGCTTCGTCGCGGTGCTTCGTATTGGGCCGTGGG
CCATGTTTCTTATGGCCCTCTCTGTGACGAAGTTTTTGGCACATACGCCGCTATGACTTTCTCTTTTACT
TTTTTGCAAATATTCTCCGTCAACGCGGCGCTGACACTGTGTCCTACTGTACATAGAAGGAAAAAAGGTA
TATAAAAAAATAATTTCTAAACACGACTTACTGCTAGTAGAAATTCGAATAGCATTTTAGCTTTTACAAC
TGGGCCTGGAAATTCTTTGGACACCACTATTTTACGACTTATCATCATCGTGTGTTAGAGCACAAGGAAC
TATACAAGCGAGGTTGCTTATTTAAGCGGGATCATTATGTCAAGGATTCGATGGGGCTAACAAAAACAGC
TGGAAACACAGCCAGATCTTTGATGCCCCCTCGCTCAAAACTTGCATTCCTTGTACATGCGCTAACAAAC
AGAAGAAATCCCTTTTTACAATACAATTTTACTTTCCTATTCACCCTGCCATATATCATACAAAGTTGGC
CAGGACATGCGCCCATGGCCACCATCTCTAACCCTAATGGTGCCATCAAACTGGCACCATGATGCCGGTT
ATCTCACTACCTTGCTGCAATACTGACACTCTGACAGCATGCCAATTTAGCTCAGCGATTACTGGTATCC
TTCAGGGCCTGTTCGGTTGTACCGGAATAAGCCAGGATTCATTCCAGCTCATCAAAATCTATATAAATTA
GAGAAGTAATCCGGCTAGGAATTAATCCGGGGCTCTAATCCGGAACAACCGAACAGGGCCTCAAGCAATC
TTGATTTTCTGGATCATAGACTGAGGGTGCATTTTTCAGACTTTGGCATTGATTAATCTAGGTTCATCAT
TGTACTCTCAAAGCTTATCGATACCGTCGACCTCGAGGGGGGGCCCGGTACCCAATTCGCCCTATAGTGA
GTCGTATTACAATTCACTGGCCGTCGTTTTACAACGTCGTGACTGGGAAAACCCTGGCGTTACCCAACTT
AATCGCCTTGCAGCACATCCCCCTTTCGCCAGCTGGCGTAATAGCGAAGAGGCCCGCACCGATCGCCCTT
CCCAACAGTTGCGCAGCCTGAATGGCGAATGGG
[124 nt withheld, positions 1924-2047]
C
[91 nt withheld, positions 2049-2139]
A
[49 nt withheld, positions 2141-2189]
CCTTTGACGTTGGAGTCCACGTTCTTT
[37 nt withheld, positions 2217-2253]
ACCCTATCTCGGTCTATTCTTTTGATTTATAAGGGATTTTGCCGATTTCGGCCTATTGGTTAAAAAATGA
GCTGATTTAACAAAAATTTAACGCGAATTTTAACAAAATATTAACGCTTACAATTTAGGTGGCACTTTTC
GGGGAAATGTGCGCGGAACCCCTATTTGTTTATTTTTCTAAATACATTCAAATATGTATCCGCTCATGAG
ACAATAACCCTGATAAATGCTTCAATAATATTGAAAAAGGAAGAGTATGAGTATTCAACATTTCCGTGTC
GCCCTTATTCCCTTTTTTGCGGCATTTTGCCTTCCTGTTTTTGCTCACCCAGAAACGCTGGTGAAAGTAA
AAGATGCTGAAGATCAGTTGGGTGCACGAGTGGGTTACATCGAACTGGATCTCAACAGCGGTAAGATCCT
TGAGAGTTTTCGCCCCGAAGAACGTTTTCCAATGATGAGCACTTTTAAAGTTCTGCTATGTGGCGCGGTA
TTATCCCGTATTGACGCCGGGCAAGAGCAACTCGGTCGCCGCATACACTATTCTCAGAATGACTTGGTTG
AGTACTCACCAGTCACAGAAAAGCATCTTACGGATGGCATGACAGTAAGAGAATTATGCAGTGCTGCCAT
AACCATGAGTGATAACACTGCGGCCAACTTACTTCTGACAACGATCGGAGGACCGAAGGAGCTAACCGCT
TTTTTGCACAACATGGGGGATCATGTAACTCGCCTTGATCGTTGGGAACCGGAGCTGAATGAAGCCATAC
CAAACGACGAGCGTGACACCACGATGCCTGTAGCAATGGCAACAACGTTGCGCAAACTATTAACTGGCGA
ACTACTTACTCTAGCTTCCCGGCAACAATTAATAGACTGGATGGAGGCGGATAAAGTTGCAGGACCACTT
CTGCGCTCGGCCCTTCCGGCTGGCTGGTTTATTGCTGATAAATCTGGAGCCGGTGAGCGTGGGTCTCGCG
GTATCATTGCAGCACTGGGGCCAGATGGTAAGCCCTCCCGTATCGTAGTTATCTACACGACGGGGAGTCA
GGCAACTATGGATGAACGAAATAGACAGATCGCTGAGATAGGTGCCTCACTGATTAAGCATTGGTAACTG
TCAGACCAAGTTTACTCATATATACTTTAGATTGATTTAAAACTTCATTTTTAATTTAAAAGGATCTAGG
TGAAGATCCTTTTTGATAATCTCATGACCAAAATCCCTTAACGTGAGTTTTCGTTCCACTGAGCGTCAGA
CCCCGTAGAAAAGATCAAAGGATCTTCTTGAGATCCTTTTTTTCTGCGCGTAATCTGCTGCTTGCAAACA
AAAAAACCACCGCTACCAGCGGTGGTTTGTTTGCCGGATCAAGAGCTACCAACTCTTTTTCCGAAGGTAA
CTGGCTTCAGCAGAGCGCAGATACCAAATACTGTTCTTCTAGTGTAGCCGTAGTTAGGCCACCACTTCAA
GAACTCTGTAGCACCGCCTACATACCTCGCTCTGCTAATCCTGTTACCAGTGGCTGCTGCCAGTGGCGAT
AAGTCGTGTCTTACCGGGTTGGACTCAAGACGATAGTTACCGGATAAGGCGCAGCGGTCGGGCTGAACGG
GGGGTTCGTGCACACAGCCCAGCTTGGAGCGAACGACCTACACCGAACTGAGATACCTACAGCGTGAGCT
ATGAGAAAGCGCCACGCTTCCCGAAGGGAGAAAGGCGGACAGGTATCCGGTAAGCGGCAGGGTCGGAACA
GGAGAGCGCACGAGGGAGCTTCCAGGGGGAAACGCCTGGTATCTTTATAGTCCTGTCGGGTTTCGCCACC
TCTGACTTGAGCGTCGATTTTTGTGATGCTCGTCAGGGGGGCGGAGCCTATGGAAAAACGCCAGCAACGC
GGCCTTTTTACGGTTCCTGGCCTTTTGCTGGCCTTTTGCTCACATGTTCTTTCCTGCGTTATCCCCTGAT
TCTGTGGATAACCGTATTACCGCCTTTGAGTGAGCTGATACCGCTCGCCGCAGCCGAACGACCGAGCGCA
GCGAGTCAGTGAGCGAGGAAGCGGAAGAGCGCCCAATACGCAAACCGCCTCTCCCCGCGCGTTGGCCGAT
TCATTAATGCAGCTGGCACGACAGGTTTCCCGACTGGAAAGCGGGCAGTGAGCGCAACGCAATTAATGTG
AGTTAGCTCACTCAT
Features (pLannotate 1.2.2; 15 found; start..end, strand, type, name):
     15..45      +  promoter       lac promoter: promoter for the E. coli lac operon
     53..69      +  protein_bind   lac operator: The lac repressor binds to the lac operator to inhibit transcription in E. coli. This inhibition can be relieved by adding lactose or isopropyl-β-D-thiogalactopyranoside (IPTG). lac repressor encoded by lacI
    114..132     +  promoter       T3 promoter: promoter for bacteriophage T3 RNA polymerase
    145..180     +  misc_feature   MCS (fragment): pBluescript multiple cloning site
    181..567     +  CDS            FLP1 (fragment): FLP_YEAST - Experimental evidence at protein level: Swiss-Prot protein existence level 1. Part of the plasmid amplification system, which corrects any decrease in copy number caused by a rare missegregation event. Catalyzes the recombination between the large inverted repetitions of the 2-micron plasmid during plasmid replication. This recombination event changes the direction of one of the two replication forks in the bidirectionally replicating molecule, effectively resulting in multiple rounds of replication from a single initiation event. Binds specifically to the FLP recognition target (F
    597..672     -  misc_RNA       gRNA scaffold: guide RNA scaffold for the Streptococcus pyogenes CRISPR/Cas9 system
   1691..1732    +  misc_feature   MCS (fragment): pBluescript multiple cloning site
   1741..1759    -  promoter       T7 promoter: promoter for bacteriophage T7 RNA polymerase
   1762..1919    +  CDS            lacZα (fragment): LacZα fragment of β-galactosidase; lacZ fragment
   1924..2352    +  rep_origin     f1 ori (sequence partly withheld): f1 bacteriophage origin of replication; arrow indicates direction of (+) strand synthesis
   2405..2509    +  promoter       AmpR promoter: bla
   2510..3370    +  CDS            AmpR: β-lactamase; bla; confers resistance to ampicillin, carbenicillin, and related antibiotics
   3541..4129    +  rep_origin     ori: high-copy-number ColE1/pMB1/pBR322/pUC origin of replication
   4312..4404    +  CDS            lacI (fragment): lac repressor; lacI; The lac repressor binds to the lac operator to inhibit transcription in E. coli. This inhibition can be relieved by adding lactose or isopropyl-β-D-thiogalactopyranoside (IPTG).
   4417..4438    +  protein_bind   CAP binding site: CAP binding activates transcription in the presence of cAMP. E. coli catabolite activator protein
