[The description below was written by a language model from this plasmid's Addgene catalogue record and pLannotate feature annotations shown in this document.]
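Description:
PV384 is a 4,438 bp plant expression plasmid, built on the backbone recorded as PHP66813, that carries a single guide RNA expression cassette directing Cas9 to a DsRed target in maize (Zea mays). The annotated features show that the backbone is pBluescript-like. It has a high-copy ColE1/pUC origin for propagation in E. coli, an ampicillin resistance gene (β-lactamase) with its own promoter for selection, and an f1 origin for single-stranded DNA production. The insert sits within a split multiple cloning site and interrupted lacZα region, flanked by T3 and T7 promoters and by the lac promoter, lac operator and CAP site. No plant selectable marker or T-DNA borders are annotated, so the plasmid appears suited to direct DNA delivery alongside other components rather than to Agrobacterium-mediated transfer, although the record does not state a delivery method.

The only annotated part of the payload is the Streptococcus pyogenes Cas9 gRNA scaffold. About 1 kb of unannotated sequence lies upstream of the scaffold, between it and the T7-side cloning site. This stretch presumably holds the spacer and the promoter driving the guide, but the record identifies neither the promoter nor the spacer, and the gRNA sequence is listed as unknown. A roughly 390 bp fragment matching yeast FLP recombinase lies just downstream of the scaffold. It is only a partial coding sequence, and its role is not explained.

The depositor and sequencing-derived records have the same length and the same features in opposite orientations. Cas9 itself is not encoded, so it must be supplied separately. The associated work concerns CRISPR-based gene activation in plants.
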