Addgene plasmid #132344: PV384
Purpose: Cas9 DsRed targeting sgRNA expression cassette for Zea mays
Depositing lab: Joshua Young. Depositing organization: Corteva Agriscience. Publication: The repurposing of type I-E CRISPR-Cascade for gene activation in plants. Young JK, Gasior SL, Jones S, Wang L, Navarro P, Vickroy B, Barrangou R. Commun Biol. 2019 Oct 18;2:383. doi: 10.1038/s42003-019-0637-6. eCollection 2019. PubMed 31646186.
Backbone
  Vector backbone: PHP66813
  Vector type: Plant Expression
Growth in bacteria
  Bacterial resistance: Ampicillin, 100 μg/mL
  Growth temperature: 37°C
  Growth strain: DH5alpha
  Copy number: High Copy
Gene/Insert
  Gene/Insert name: Cas9 DsRed targeting sgRNA
  gRNA/shRNA sequence: unknown
  Species: Synthetic
  Cloning method: Restriction Enzyme; 5′ cloning site Unknown (unknown if destroyed); 3′ cloning site Unknown (unknown if destroyed)
Terms and licenses: Academic/Nonprofit Terms; Industry Terms: Not Available to Industry
How to cite: PV384 was a gift from Joshua Young (Addgene plasmid # 132344 ; http://n2t.net/addgene:132344 ; RRID:Addgene_132344)
